Addgene plasmid #141688: TFORF0760
Purpose: Lentiviral vector for overexpressing transcription factor ORFs with unique 24-bp barcodes. Barcodes facilitate identification of transcription factors in pooled screens.
Depositing lab: Feng Zhang. Depositing organization: Broad Institute. Publication: A transcription factor atlas of directed differentiation. Joung J, Ma S, Tay T, Geiger-Schuller KR, Kirchgatterer PC, Verdine VK, Guo B, Arias-Garcia MA, Allen WE, Singh A, Kuksenko O, Abudayyeh OO, Gootenberg JS, Fu Z, Macrae RK, Buenrostro JD, Regev A, Zhang F. Cell. 2023 Jan 5;186(1):209-229.e26. doi: 10.1016/j.cell.2022.11.026. PubMed 36608654.
Backbone
  Vector backbone: pLX_TRC317
  Backbone manufacturer: Broad Institute Genetic Perturbation Platform
  Backbone size w/o insert (bp): 8264
  Vector type: Mammalian Expression, Lentiviral
  Selectable markers: Puromycin
Growth in bacteria
  Bacterial resistance: Ampicillin, 100 μg/mL
  Growth temperature: 37°C
  Growth strain: NEB Stable
  Copy number: High Copy
Gene/Insert
  Gene/Insert name: OVOL1
  Species: H. sapiens (human)
  Insert size (bp): 719
  Entrez Gene: OVOL1 (a.k.a. HOVO1)
  Promoter: EF1a
  Cloning method: Unknown
  Sequencing primers: 5′ GGGTGGAGACTGAAGTTAGGCCAG; 3′ CACATAGCGTAAAAGGAGCAACATAG
Terms and licenses: Academic/Nonprofit Terms; Industry Terms: Not Available to Industry
Depositor comments: XM_011545067,XM_017017837,XM_005274018,XM_011545068,XM_017017838,ENST00000532448 . The transcription factor ORF portion of this plasmid was synthesized by Genewiz. Please test multiple small colonies in case of plasmid recombination. To make this collection available in a timely manner, a portion of this collection was not fully sequenced by Addgene. If an Addgene verified full plasmid sequence is not available, please contact us prior to placing an order to request the full sequence.
How to cite: TFORF0760 was a gift from Feng Zhang (Addgene plasmid # 141688 ; http://n2t.net/addgene:141688 ; RRID:Addgene_141688)
