[The description below was written by a language model from this plasmid's Addgene catalogue record and pLannotate feature annotations shown in this document.]
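Description:
TFORF0760 is a lentiviral mammalian expression plasmid built on the pLX_TRC317 backbone that carries a human OVOL1 open reading frame. It is one member of a large barcoded transcription factor ORF collection. It is propagated in E. coli through a high-copy ColE1/pUC-type origin with ampicillin selection (AmpR under its own bla promoter). The backbone also retains an f1 origin and remnants of a lac/lacZα cloning region flanked by T7 and T3 promoters. The depositor notes that the plasmid can recombine, which is a common problem with LTR-containing vectors.

The transfer cassette has a third-generation, self-inactivating layout. An RSV promoter replaces the U3 region upstream of a truncated HIV-1 5' LTR, followed by the Ψ packaging signal with a gag fragment, the RRE for Rev-dependent nuclear export, a cPPT/CTS element, and a ΔU3 3' LTR followed by an SV40 poly(A) signal. Within the provirus, an SV40 early promoter/origin drives puromycin N-acetyltransferase for selecting transduced cells. Downstream, the EF-1α core promoter with its intron A drives the OVOL1 ORF. The catalogue lists the insert as 719 bp, and about 615 bp of it is annotated as matching the OVOL1 protein, so the ORF probably corresponds to one of the transcript isoforms listed by the depositor. A WPRE follows to enhance transcript stability and expression. The unique 24-bp barcode described for the collection is not annotated. It may lie in the short region between the ORF and the WPRE, where only a small U6-like fragment is called, but the record does not state its position.

The construct is intended for OVOL1 overexpression, alone or in pooled screens where barcode sequencing identifies the transcription factor each cell received, as in directed differentiation studies.
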