Features (pLannotate 1.2.2; 32 found; start..end, strand, type, name):
      3..229     +  promoter       RSV promoter: Rous sarcoma virus enhancer/promoter
    230..410     +  LTR            5' LTR (truncated): truncated 5' long terminal repeat (LTR) from HIV-1
    457..582     +  misc_feature   HIV-1 Ψ: packaging signal of human immunodeficiency virus type 1
    566..929     +  CDS            HIV-1 gag (fragment): gag protein from human immunodeficiency virus 1; gag
   1075..1308    +  misc_feature   RRE: The Rev response element (RRE) of HIV-1 allows for Rev-dependent mRNA export from the nucleus to the cytoplasm.
   1685..1711    +  CDS            Rev (fragment): human immunodeficiency virus 1 (HIV-1) Rev protein; rev; enhances nuclear export of unspliced and incompletely spliced viral mRNAs
   1718..1741    +  promoter       SV40 promoter (fragment): SV40 early promoter
   1742..1813    +  promoter       SV40 promoter (fragment): SV40 enhancer and early promoter
   1837..1972    +  rep_origin     SV40 ori: SV40 origin of replication
   2018..2614    +  CDS            PuroR (fragment): puromycin N-acetyltransferase; pac from Streptomyces; confers resistance to puromycin
   2663..2780    +  misc_feature   cPPT/CTS: central polypurine tract and central termination sequence of HIV-1
   2845..2911    +  CDS            small t antigen (fragment): SV40 (simian virus 40) small t antigen
   2937..3148    +  promoter       EF-1α core promoter: core promoter for human elongation factor EF-1α
   3149..4087    +  intron         EF-1α intron A: intron upstream of the start codon of human EF-1α
   4113..4727    +  CDS            OVOL1 (fragment): OVOL1_HUMAN - Experimental evidence at protein level: Swiss-Prot protein existence level 1. Putative transcription factor. Involved in hair formation and spermatogenesis. May function in the differentiation and/or maintenance of the urogenital system (By similarity). From Homo sapiens (Human).
   4743..4796    +  promoter       U6 promoter (fragment): RNA polymerase III promoter for human U6 snRNA
   4838..5426    +  misc_feature   WPRE: woodchuck hepatitis virus posttranscriptional regulatory element
   5477..5496    +  misc_feature   cPPT/CTS (fragment): central polypurine tract and central termination sequence of HIV-1
   5498..5731    +  LTR            3' LTR (ΔU3): self-inactivating 3' long terminal repeat (LTR) from HIV-1
   5809..5930    +  polyA_signal   SV40 poly(A) signal: SV40 polyadenylation signal
   5970..6105    +  rep_origin     SV40 ori: SV40 origin of replication
   6126..6144    -  promoter       T7 promoter: promoter for bacteriophage T7 RNA polymerase
   6152..6307    +  CDS            lacZα (fragment): LacZα fragment of β-galactosidase; lacZ fragment
   6312..6740    +  rep_origin     f1 ori (sequence partly withheld): f1 bacteriophage origin of replication; arrow indicates direction of (+) strand synthesis
   6793..6897    +  promoter       AmpR promoter: bla
   6898..7758    +  CDS            AmpR: β-lactamase; bla; confers resistance to ampicillin, carbenicillin, and related antibiotics
   7929..8517    +  rep_origin     ori: high-copy-number ColE1/pMB1/pBR322/pUC origin of replication
   8700..8792    +  CDS            lacI (fragment): lac repressor; lacI; The lac repressor binds to the lac operator to inhibit transcription in E. coli. This inhibition can be relieved by adding lactose or isopropyl-β-D-thiogalactopyranoside (IPTG).
   8805..8826    +  protein_bind   CAP binding site: CAP binding activates transcription in the presence of cAMP. E. coli catabolite activator protein
   8841..8871    +  promoter       lac promoter: promoter for the E. coli lac operon
   8879..8895    +  protein_bind   lac operator: The lac repressor binds to the lac operator to inhibit transcription in E. coli. This inhibition can be relieved by adding lactose or isopropyl-β-D-thiogalactopyranoside (IPTG). lac repressor encoded by lacI
   8940..8958    +  promoter       T3 promoter: promoter for bacteriophage T3 RNA polymerase
>Addgene plasmid #141688 | TFORF0760 | addgene full sequence | sequence record 408927 | Addgene NGS Result
AATGTAGTCTTATGCAATACTCTTGTAGTCTTGCAACATGGTAACGATGAGTTAGCAACATGCCTTACAA
GGAGAGAAAAAGCACCGTGCATGCCGATTGGTGGAAGTAAGGTGGTACGATCGTGCCTTATTAGGAAGGC
AACAGACGGGTCTGACATGGATTGGACGAACCACTGAATTGCCGCATTGCAGAGATATTGTATTTAAGTG
CCTAGCTCGATACATAAACGGGTCTCTCTGGTTAGACCAGATCTGAGCCTGGGAGCTCTCTGGCTAACTA
GGGAACCCACTGCTTAAGCCTCAATAAAGCTTGCCTTGAGTGCTTCAAGTAGTGTGTGCCCGTCTGTTGT
GTGACTCTGGTAACTAGAGATCCCTCAGACCCTTTTAGTCAGTGTGGAAAATCTCTAGCAGTGGCGCCCG
AACAGGGACTTGAAAGCGAAAGGGAAACCAGAGGAGCTCTCTCGACGCAGGACTCGGCTTGCTGAAGCGC
GCACGGCAAGAGGCGAGGGGCGGCGACTGGTGAGTACGCCAAAAATTTTGACTAGCGGAGGCTAGAAGGA
GAGAGATGGGTGCGAGAGCGTCAGTATTAAGCGGGGGAGAATTAGATCGCGATGGGAAAAAATTCGGTTA
AGGCCAGGGGGAAAGAAAAAATATAAATTAAAACATATAGTATGGGCAAGCAGGGAGCTAGAACGATTCG
CAGTTAATCCTGGCCTGTTAGAAACATCAGAAGGCTGTAGACAAATACTGGGACAGCTACAACCATCCCT
TCAGACAGGATCAGAAGAACTTAGATCATTATATAATACAGTAGCAACCCTCTATTGTGTGCATCAAAGG
ATAGAGATAAAAGACACCAAGGAAGCTTTAGACAAGATAGAGGAAGAGCAAAACAAAAGTAAGACCACCG
CACAGCAAGCGGCCGCTGATCTTCAGACCTGGAGGAGGAGATATGAGGGACAATTGGAGAAGTGAATTAT
ATAAATATAAAGTAGTAAAAATTGAACCATTAGGAGTAGCACCCACCAAGGCAAAGAGAAGAGTGGTGCA
GAGAGAAAAAAGAGCAGTGGGAATAGGAGCTTTGTTCCTTGGGTTCTTGGGAGCAGCAGGAAGCACTATG
GGCGCAGCGTCAATGACGCTGACGGTACAGGCCAGACAATTATTGTCTGGTATAGTGCAGCAGCAGAACA
ATTTGCTGAGGGCTATTGAGGCGCAACAGCATCTGTTGCAACTCACAGTCTGGGGCATCAAGCAGCTCCA
GGCAAGAATCCTGGCTGTGGAAAGATACCTAAAGGATCAACAGCTCCTGGGGATTTGGGGTTGCTCTGGA
AAACTCATTTGCACCACTGCTGTGCCTTGGAATGCTAGTTGGAGTAATAAATCTCTGGAACAGATTTGGA
ATCACACGACCTGGATGGAGTGGGACAGAGAAATTAACAATTACACAAGCTTAATACACTCCTTAATTGA
AGAATCGCAAAACCAGCAAGAAAAGAATGAACAAGAATTATTGGAATTAGATAAATGGGCAAGTTTGTGG
AATTGGTTTAACATAACAAATTGGCTGTGGTATATAAAATTATTCATAATGATAGTAGGAGGCTTGGTAG
GTTTAAGAATAGTTTTTGCTGTACTTTCTATAGTGAATAGAGTTAGGCAGGGATATTCACCATTATCGTT
TCAGACCCACCTCCCAACCCCGAGGGGACCCATGCATTGCATCTCAATTAGTCAGCAACCAGGTGTGGAA
AGTCCCCAGGCTCCCCAGCAGGCAGAAGTATGCAAAGCATGCGTCTCAATTAGTCAGCAACCATAGTCCC
GCCCCTAACTCCGCCCATCCCGCCCCTAACTCCGCCCAGTTCCGCCCATTCTCCGCCCCATGGCTGACTA
ATTTTTTTTATTTATGCAGAGGCCGAGGCCGCCTCGGCCTCTGAGCTATTCCAGAAGTAGTGAGGAGGCT
TTTTTGGAGGCCTAGGCTTTTGCAAAAAGCTTTCTAGAGGTACCACCGGAGCTTACCATGACCGAGTACA
AGCCCACGGTGCGCCTCGCCACCCGCGACGACGTCCCCAGGGCCGTACGCACCCTCGCCGCCGCGTTCGC
CGACTACCCCGCCACGCGCCACACCGTCGATCCGGACCGCCACATCGAGCGGGTCACCGAGCTGCAAGAA
CTCTTCCTCACGCGCGTCGGGCTCGACATCGGCAAGGTGTGGGTCGCGGACGACGGCGCCGCCGTGGCGG
TCTGGACCACGCCGGAGAGCGTCGAAGCGGGGGCGGTGTTCGCCGAGATCGGCCCGCGCATGGCCGAGTT
GAGCGGTTCCCGGCTGGCCGCGCAGCAACAGATGGAAGGCCTCCTGGCGCCGCACCGGCCCAAGGAGCCC
GCGTGGTTCCTGGCCACCGTCGGCGTCTCGCCCGACCACCAGGGCAAGGGTCTGGGCAGCGCCGTCGTGC
TCCCCGGAGTGGAGGCGGCCGAGCGCGCCGGGGTGCCCGCCTTCCTGGAGACCTCCGCGCCCCGCAACCT
CCCCTTCTACGAGCGGCTCGGCTTCACCGTCACCGCCGACGTCGAGGTGCCCGAAGGACCGCGCACCTGG
TGCATGACCCGCAAGCCCGGTGCCAGTTAACGAATTCTAGATCTTGAGACAAATGGCAGTATTCATCCAC
AATTTTAAAAGAAAAGGGGGGATTGGGGGGTACAGTGCAGGGGAAAGAATAGTAGACATAATAGCAACAG
ACATACAAACTAAAGAATTACAAAAACAAATTACAAAAATTCAAAATTTTCGGGTTTATTACAGGGACAG
CAGAGATCCACTTTGGCGCCGGCTCGAGGCCTGCAGGTGCAAAGATGGATAAAGTTTTAAACAGAGAGGA
ATCTTTGCAGCTAATGGACCTTCTAGGTCTTGAAAGGAGTGGGAATTGGCTCCGGTGCCCGTCAGTGGGC
AGAGCGCACATCGCCCACAGTCCCCGAGAAGTTGGGGGGAGGGGTCGGCAATTGAACCGGTGCCTAGAGA
AGGTGGCGCGGGGTAAACTGGGAAAGTGATGTCGTGTACTGGCTSCGCCTTTTTCCCGAGGGTGGGGGAG
AACSGTATATAAGTGCAGTAGTCGCCGTGAACGTTCTTTTTCGCAACGGGTTTGCCGCCAGAACACAGGT
AAGTGCCGTGTGTGGTTCCCGCGGGCCTGGCCTCTTTACGGGTTATGGCCCTTGCGTGCCTTGAATTACT
TCCACCTGGCTGCAGTACGTGATTCTTGATCCCGAGCTTCGGGTTGGAAGTGGGTGGGAGAGTTCGAGGC
CTTGCGCTTAAGGAGCCCCTTCGCCTCGTGCTTGAGTTGAGGCCTGGCCTGGGCGCTGGGGCCGCCGCGT
GCGAATCTGGTGGCACCTTCGCGCCTGTCTCGCTGCTTTCGATAAGTCTCTAGCCATTTAAAATTTTTGA
TGACCTGCTGCGACGCTTTTTTTCTGGCAAGATAGTCTTGTAAATGCGGGCCAAGATCTGCACACTGGTA
TTTCGGTTTTTGGGGCCGCGGGCGGCGACGGGGCCCGTGCGTCCCAGCGCACATGTTCGGCGAGGCGGGG
CCTGCGAGCGCGGCCACCGAGAATCGGACGGGGGTAGTCTCAAGCTGGCCGGCCTGCTCTGGTGCCTGGC
CTCGCGCCGCCGTGTATCGCCCCGCCCTGGGCGGCAAGGCTGGCCCGGTCGGCACCAGTTGCGTGAGCGG
AAAGATGGCCGCTTCCCGGCCCTGCTGCAGGGAGCTCAAAATGGAGGACGCGGCGCTCGGGAGAGCGGGC
GGGTGAGTCACCCACACAAAGGAAAAGGGCCTTTCCGTCCTCAGCCGTCGCTTCATGTGACTCCACGGAG
TACCGGGCGCCGTCCAGGCACCTCGATTAGTTCTCGAGCTTTTGGAGTACGTCGTCTTTAGGTTGGGGGG
AGGGGTTTTATGCGATGGAGTTTCCCCACACTGAGTGGGTGGAGACTGAAGTTAGGCCAGCTTGGCACTT
GATGTAATTCTCCTTGGAATTTGCCCTTTTTGAGTTTGGATCTTGGTTCATTCTCAAGCCTCAGACAGTG
GTTCAAAGTTTTTTTCTTCCATTTCAGGTGTCGTGAGGCTAGCACCGCCACCATGAGCCTTCGAGACTCT
AGCTACAGCATGGCCCCCGGGCCCTGTGTGGTGGCCCAGCTGCCCTCTGAAGACATGGGCCACTTGACAG
ACCCCCAGAGCAGAGACCATGGCTTCCTGCGCACCAAGATGAAGGTGACCCTTGGGGACAGTCCCAGTGG
AGACCTGTTCACCTGCCGTGTCTGCCAGAAGGCCTTCACCTACCAGCGCATGCTGAACCGCCACATGAAG
TGTCACAACGACGTCAAGAGGCACCTCTGCACGTACTGCGGGAAGGGCTTCAATGACACCTTCGACCTCA
AGAGACACGTCCGAACTCACACTGGCGTGCGGCCCTACAAGTGCAGCCTGTGTGACAAGGCCTTCACGCA
GCGCTGCTCTCTGGAGTCTCACCTCAAGAAGATCCATGGTGTGCAGCAGAAGTACGCGTACAAGGAGCGG
CGGGCCAAGCTGTACGTGTGTGAGGAGTGCGGCTGCACATCTGAGAGCCAGGAGGGCCACGTCCTGCACC
TGAAGGAGCACCACCCTGACAGCCCGCTGCTGCGCAAGACCTCCAAGAAGGTGGCCGTGGCACTACAGAA
CACTGTCACTTCCCTGCTGCAGGGCAGCCCCCACCTGTAGTAATGAACTAGTCCGTAACTTGAAAGTATT
TCGATTTCTTGGCTTTATATATCTTGTGGAAAGGACGATTCTGGTTGCTAATTCTGTGCATAACGCGTTA
AGTCGACAATCAACCTCTGGATTACAAAATTTGTGAAAGATTGACTGGTATTCTTAACTATGTTGCTCCT
TTTACGCTATGTGGATACGCTGCTTTAATGCCTTTGTATCATGCTATTGCTTCCCGTATGGCTTTCATTT
TCTCCTCCTTGTATAAATCCTGGTTGCTGTCTCTTTATGAGGAGTTGTGGCCCGTTGTCAGGCAACGTGG
CGTGGTGTGCACTGTGTTTGCTGACGCAACCCCCACTGGTTGGGGCATTGCCACCACCTGTCAGCTCCTT
TCCGGGACTTTCGCTTTCCCCCTCCCTATTGCCACGGCGGAACTCATCGCCGCCTGCCTTGCCCGCTGCT
GGACAGGGGCTCGGCTGTTGGGCACTGACAATTCCGTGGTGTTGTCGGGGAAATCATCGTCCTTTCCTTG
GCTGCTCGCCTGTGTTGCCACCTGGATTCTGCGCGGGACGTCCTTCTGCTACGTCCCTTCGGCCCTCAAT
CCAGCGGACCTTCCTTCCCGCGGCCTGCTGCCGGCTCTGCGGCCTCTTCCGCGTCTTCGCCTTCGCCCTC
AGACGAGTCGGATCTCCCTTTGGGCCGCCTCCCCGCGTCGACTTTAAGACCAATGACTTACAAGGCAGCT
GTAGATCTTAGCCACTTTTTAAAAGAAAAGGGGGGACTGGAAGGGCTAATTCACTCCCAACGAAGACAAG
ATCTGCTTTTTGCTTGTACTGGGTCTCTCTGGTTAGACCAGATCTGAGCCTGGGAGCTCTCTGGCTAACT
AGGGAACCCACTGCTTAAGCCTCAATAAAGCTTGCCTTGAGTGCTTCAAGTAGTGTGTGCCCGTCTGTTG
TGTGACTCTGGTAACTAGAGATCCCTCAGACCCTTTTAGTCAGTGTGGAAAATCTCTAGCAGTACGTATA
GTAGTTCATGTCATCTTATTATTCAGTATTTATAACTTGCAAAGAAATGAATATCAGAGAGTGAGAGGAA
CTTGTTTATTGCAGCTTATAATGGTTACAAATAAAGCAATAGCATCACAAATTTCACAAATAAAGCATTT
TTTTCACTGCATTCTAGTTGTGGTTTGTCCAAACTCATCAATGTATCTTATCATGTCTGGCTCTAGCTAT
CCCGCCCCTAACTCCGCCCATCCCGCCCCTAACTCCGCCCAGTTCCGCCCATTCTCCGCCCCATGGCTGA
CTAATTTTTTTTATTTATGCAGAGGCCGAGGCCGCCTCGGCCTCTGAGCTATTCCAGAAGTAGTGAGGAG
GCTTTTTTGGAGGCCTAGGGACGTACCCAATTCGCCCTATAGTGAGTCGTATTACGCGCGCTCACTGGCC
GTCGTTTTACAACGTCGTGACTGGGAAAACCCTGGCGTTACCCAACTTAATCGCCTTGCAGCACATCCCC
CTTTCGCCAGCTGGCGTAATAGCGAAGAGGCCCGCACCGATCGCCCTTCCCAACAGYTGCGCAGCCTGAA
TGGCGAATGGG
[124 nt withheld, positions 6312-6435]
C
[91 nt withheld, positions 6437-6527]
A
[49 nt withheld, positions 6529-6577]
CCTTTGACGTTGGAGTCCACGTTCTTT
[37 nt withheld, positions 6605-6641]
ACCCTATCTCGGTCTATTCTTTTGATTTATAAGGGATTTTGCCGATTTCGGCCTATTGGTTAAAAAATGA
GCTGATTTAACAAAAATTTAACGCGAATTTTAACAAAATATTAACGCTTACAATTTAGGTGGCACTTTTC
GGGGAAATGTGCGCGGAACCCCTATTTGTTTATTTTTCTAAATACATTCAAATATGTATCCGCTCATGAG
ACAATAACCCTGATAAATGCTTCAATAATATTGAAAAAGGAAGAGTATGAGTATTCAACATTTCCGTGTC
GCCCTTATTCCCTTTTTTGCGGCATTTTGCCTTCCTGTTTTTGCTCACCCAGAAACGCTGGTGAAAGTAA
AAGATGCTGAAGATCAGTTGGGTGCACGAGTGGGTTACATCGAACTGGATCTCAACAGCGGTAAGATCCT
TGAGAGTTTTCGCCCCGAAGAACGTTTTCCAATGATGAGCACTTTTAAAGTTCTGCTATGTGGCGCGGTA
TTATCCCGTATTGACGCCGGGCAAGAGCAACTCGGTCGCCGCATACACTATTCTCAGAATGACTTGGTTG
AGTACTCACCAGTCACAGAAAAGCATCTTACGGATGGCATGACAGTAAGAGAATTATGCAGTGCTGCCAT
AACCATGAGTGATAACACTGCGGCCAACTTACTTCTGACAACGATCGGAGGACCGAAGGAGCTAACCGCT
TTTTTGCACAACATGGGGGATCATGTAACTCGCCTTGATCGTTGGGAACCGGAGCTGAATGAAGCCATAC
CAAACGACGAGCGTGACACCACGATGCCTGTAGCAATGGCAACAACGTTGCGCAAACTATTAACTGGCGA
ACTACTTACTCTAGCTTCCCGGCAACAATTAATAGACTGGATGGAGGCGGATAAAGTTGCAGGACCACTT
CTGCGCTCGGCCCTTCCGGCTGGCTGGTTTATTGCTGATAAATCTGGAGCCGGTGAGCGTGGGTCTCGCG
GTATCATTGCAGCACTGGGGCCAGATGGTAAGCCCTCCCGTATCGTAGTTATCTACACGACGGGGAGTCA
GGCAACTATGGATGAACGAAATAGACAGATCGCTGAGATAGGTGCCTCACTGATTAAGCATTGGTAACTG
TCAGACCAAGTTTACTCATATATACTTTAGATTGATTTAAAACTTCATTTTTAATTTAAAAGGATCTAGG
TGAAGATCCTTTTTGATAATCTCATGACCAAAATCCCTTAACGTGAGTTTTCGTTCCACTGAGCGTCAGA
CCCCGTAGAAAAGATCAAAGGATCTTCTTGAGATCCTTTTTTTCTGCGCGTAATCTGCTGCTTGCAAACA
AAAAAACCACCGCTACCAGCGGTGGTTTGTTTGCCGGATCAAGAGCTACCAACTCTTTTTCCGAAGGTAA
CTGGCTTCAGCAGAGCGCAGATACCAAATACTGTTCTTCTAGTGTAGCCGTAGTTAGGCCACCACTTCAA
GAACTCTGTAGCACCGCCTACATACCTCGCTCTGCTAATCCTGTTACCAGTGGCTGCTGCCAGTGGCGAT
AAGTCGTGTCTTACCGGGTTGGACTCAAGACGATAGTTACCGGATAAGGCGCAGCGGTCGGGCTGAACGG
GGGGTTCGTGCACACAGCCCAGCTTGGAGCGAACGACCTACACCGAACTGAGATACCTACAGCGTGAGCT
ATGAGAAAGCGCCACGCTTCCCGAAGGGAGAAAGGCGGACAGGTATCCGGTAAGCGGCAGGGTCGGAACA
GGAGAGCGCACGAGGGAGCTTCCAGGGGGAAACGCCTGGTATCTTTATAGTCCTGTCGGGTTTCGCCACC
TCTGACTTGAGCGTCGATTTTTGTGATGCTCGTCAGGGGGGCGGAGCCTATGGAAAAACGCCAGCAACGC
GGCCTTTTTACGGTTCCTGGCCTTTTGCTGGCCTTTTGCTCACATGTTCTTTCCTGCGTTATCCCCTGAT
TCTGTGGATAACCGTATTACCGCCTTTGAGTGAGCTGATACCGCTCGCCGCAGCCGAACGACCGAGCGCA
GCGAGTCAGTGAGCGAGGAAGCGGAAGAGCGCCCAATACGCAAACCGCCTCTCCCCGCGCGTTGGCCGAT
TCATTAATGCAGCTGGCACGACAGGTTTCCCGACTGGAAAGCGGGCAGTGAGCGCAACGCAATTAATGTG
AGTTAGCTCACTCATTAGGCACCCCAGGCTTTACACTTTATGCTTCCGGCTCGTATGTTGTGTGGAATTG
TGAGCGGATAACAATTTCACACAGGAAACAGCTATGACCATGATTACGCCAAGCGCGCAATTAACCCTCA
CTAAAGGGAACAAAAGCTGGAGCTGCAAGCTT
