>Addgene plasmid #141688 | TFORF0760 | depositor partial sequence | sequence record 277201 | Insert
ACCGCCACCATGAGCCTTCGAGACTCTAGCTACAGCATGGCCCCCGGGCCCTGTGTGGTGGCCCAGCTGC
CCTCTGAAGACATGGGCCACTTGACAGACCCCCAGAGCAGAGACCATGGCTTCCTGCGCACCAAGATGAA
GGTGACCCTTGGGGACAGTCCCAGTGGAGACCTGTTCACCTGCCGTGTCTGCCAGAAGGCCTTCACCTAC
CAGCGCATGCTGAACCGCCACATGAAGTGTCACAACGACGTCAAGAGGCACCTCTGCACGTACTGCGGGA
AGGGCTTCAATGACACCTTCGACCTCAAGAGACACGTCCGAACTCACACTGGCGTGCGGCCCTACAAGTG
CAGCCTGTGTGACAAGGCCTTCACGCAGCGCTGCTCTCTGGAGTCTCACCTCAAGAAGATCCATGGTGTG
CAGCAGAAGTACGCGTACAAGGAGCGGCGGGCCAAGCTGTACGTGTGTGAGGAGTGCGGCTGCACATCTG
AGAGCCAGGAGGGCCACGTCCTGCACCTGAAGGAGCACCACCCTGACAGCCCGCTGCTGCGCAAGACCTC
CAAGAAGGTGGCCGTGGCACTACAGAACACTGTCACTTCCCTGCTGCAGGGCAGCCCCCACCTGTAGTAA
TGAACTAGTCCGTAACTTGAAAGTATTTCGATTTCTTGGCTTTATATATCTTGTGGAAAGGACGATTCTG
GTTGCTAATTCTGTGCATA
