>Addgene plasmid #141688 | TFORF0760 | depositor partial sequence | sequence record 277202 | Barcode
TTCTGGTTGCTAATTCTGTGCATA
